Addgene plasmid #146991: pAc5.1B-lambdaN-HA-DmUPF1-K479Q-siRNAres-V5His6_N
Purpose: Insect Expression of DmUPF1-K479Q-siRNAres
Depositing lab: Elisa Izaurralde. Depositing organization: Max Planck Institute for Developmental Biology.
Backbone
  Vector backbone: Unknown
  Vector type: Insect Expression
Growth in bacteria
  Bacterial resistance: Ampicillin, 100 μg/mL
  Growth temperature: 37°C
  Growth strain: DH5alpha
  Copy number: Low Copy
Gene/Insert
  Gene/Insert name: DmUPF1-K479Q-siRNAres
  Species: D. melanogaster (fly)
  Mutation: 1 non silent mutations: G995E compared to the sequence given by FlyBase no.: CG1559
  Entrez Gene: Upf1 (a.k.a. Dmel_CG1559, CG1559, Dm-Upf1, DmUpf1, Dmel\CG1559, UPF1, Upf1p, smg-2, upf1)
  Cloning method: Unknown
Terms and licenses: Academic/Nonprofit Terms; Industry Terms: Not Available to Industry
Depositor comments: Plasmids from this collection were made available to the research community and donated after the lab closed. Please note that the sequence provided by the depositing laboratory may be theoretical/predicted or based on Sanger sequencing results. There may be discrepancies between sequencing results obtained by Addgene and the depositor sequence. If an Addgene verified sequence is not available, please contact before placing your order to request that our lab fully sequence the plasmid.
How to cite: pAc5.1B-lambdaN-HA-DmUPF1-K479Q-siRNAres-V5His6_N was a gift from Elisa Izaurralde (Addgene plasmid # 146991 ; http://n2t.net/addgene:146991 ; RRID:Addgene_146991)
