[The description below was written by a language model from this plasmid's Addgene catalogue record and pLannotate feature annotations shown in this document.]
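Description:
pAc5.1B-lambdaN-HA-DmUPF1-K479Q-siRNAres-V5His6_N is a 9,017 nt insect expression plasmid for producing a tagged, mutant form of Drosophila melanogaster UPF1 in fly cells. The catalogue lists the backbone as unknown, although the name points to a pAc5.1B-type vector, and the feature table fits that layout. In bacteria it is maintained through a ColE1/pUC-type origin and selected with ampicillin via the bla gene and its promoter. The record lists it as low copy even though the origin is annotated as a high-copy type. Short fragments of a tetracycline resistance gene and of SV40 large T antigen are also annotated; these appear to be non-functional backbone remnants.

Expression is driven by the strong constitutive Drosophila actin 5C promoter and terminated by an SV40 polyadenylation signal. The open reading frame begins with a fragment of the bacteriophage lambda N protein, followed by an HA epitope (a fragment matching one copy's worth of the 3xHA annotation) and then the full Upf1 coding sequence. A V5 tag lies downstream. The His6 implied by the name is not annotated, and the record does not say whether these C-terminal tags are actually translated.

UPF1 is the RNA-dependent helicase and ATPase central to nonsense-mediated mRNA decay. The name indicates a K479Q substitution and silent changes that make the transcript resistant to RNAi, but the record does not explain the functional effect of K479Q. It separately notes a G995E difference from the FlyBase reference. The lambda N peptide is commonly used to tether a fusion protein to reporter mRNAs carrying BoxB hairpins, so the plasmid suits tethering assays and complementation experiments after knockdown of endogenous UPF1, though the record states only insect expression as its purpose.
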