Features (pLannotate 1.2.2; 11 found; start..end, strand, type, name):
     56..2568    +  promoter       Ac5 promoter: Drosophila melanogaster actin 5C promoter
   2588..2653    +  CDS            N (fragment): REGN_LAMBD - Experimental evidence at protein level: Swiss-Prot protein existence level 1. Plays a role as a transcriptional antitermination factor that allows the virus to initiate its lytic phase. Activates expression of the delayed viral early genes by modifying host RNA polymerase (RNAP) into a form that is resistant to termination signals. This antitermination function requires the host NusA protein which serves to stabilize the interaction between antitermination protein N and host RNA polymerase. From Escherichia phage lambda (Bacteriophage lambda).
   2678..2704    +  CDS            3xHA (fragment): three tandem HA epitope tags
   2732..6271    +  CDS            Upf1: RENT1_DROME - Experimental evidence at protein level: Swiss-Prot protein existence level 1. RNA-dependent helicase and ATPase required for nonsense- mediated decay (NMD) of mRNAs containing premature stop codons. Is recruited to mRNAs upon translation termination and undergoes a cycle of phosphorylation and dephosphorylation; its phosphorylation appears to be a key step in NMD. The formation of an Upf1-Upf2-Upf3 surveillance complex is believed to activate NMD (By similarity). From Drosophila melanogaster (Fruit fly).
   6302..6343    +  CDS            V5 tag: epitope tag from simian virus 5
   6443..6577    -  polyA_signal   SV40 poly(A) signal: SV40 polyadenylation signal
   6600..6684    -  CDS            large T antigen (fragment): large T antigen from SV40 (simian virus 40)
   6685..7155    +  CDS            TcR (fragment): tetracycline efflux protein; tet; confers resistance to tetracycline
   7199..7787    -  rep_origin     ori: high-copy-number ColE1/pMB1/pBR322/pUC origin of replication
   7958..8818    -  CDS            AmpR: β-lactamase; bla; confers resistance to ampicillin, carbenicillin, and related antibiotics
   8819..8923    -  promoter       AmpR promoter: bla
>Addgene plasmid #146991 | pAc5.1B-lambdaN-HA-DmUPF1-K479Q-siRNAres-V5His6_N | depositor full sequence | sequence record 289438 | Full Sequence
CTTCAAGGAATTAATTCTATATTCTAAAAACACAAATGATACTTCTAAAAAAAATCATGAATGGCATCAA
CTCTGAATCAAATCTTTGCAGATGCACCTACTTCTCATTTCCACTGTCACATCATTTTTCCAGATCTCGC
TGCCTGTTATGTGGCCCACAAACCAAGACACGTTTTATGGCCATTAAAGCTGGCTGATCGTCGCCAAACA
CCAAATACATATCAATATGTACATTCGAGAAAGAAGCGATCAAAGAAGCGTCTTCGGGCGAGTAGGAGAA
TGCGGAGGAGAAGGAGAACGAGCTGATCTAGTATCTCTCCACAATCCAATGCCAACTGACCAACTGGCCA
TATTCGGAGCAATTTGAAGCCAATTTCCATCGCCTGGCGATCGCTCCATTCTTGGCTATATGTTTTTCAC
CGTTCCCGGGGCCATTTTCAAAGACTCGTCGGTAAGATAAGATTGTGTCACTCGCTGTCTCTCTTCATTT
GTCGAAGAATGCTGAGGAATTTCGCGATGACGTCGGCGAGTATTTTGAAGAATGAGAATAATTTGTATTT
ATACGAAAATCAGTTAGTGGAATTTTCTACAAAAACATGTTATCTATAGATAATTTTGTTGCAAAATATG
TTGACTATGACAAAGATTGTATGTATATACCTTTAATGTATTCTCATTTTCTTATGTATTTATAATGGCA
ATGATGATACTGATGATATTTTAAGATGATGCCAGACCACAGGCTGATTTCTGCGTCTTTTGCCGAACGC
AGTGCATGTGCGGTTGTTGTTTTTTGGAATAGTTTCAATTTTCGGACTGTCCGCTTTGATTTCAGTTTCT
TGGCTTATTCAAAAAGCAAAGTAAAGCCAAAAAAGCGAGATGGCAATACCAAATGCGGCAAAACGGTAGT
GGAAGGAAAGGGGTGCGGGGCAGCGGAAGGAAGGGTGGGGCGGGGCGTGGCGGGGTCTGTGGCTGGGCGC
GACGTCACCGACGTTGGAGCCACTCCTTTGACCATGTGTGCGTGTGTGTATTATTCGTGTCTCGCCACTC
GCCGGTTGTTTTTTTCTTTTTATCTCGCTCTCTCTAGCGCCATCTCGTACGCATGCTCAACGCACCGCAT
GTTGCCGTGTCCTTTATGCGTCATTTTGGCTCGAAATAGGCAATTATTTAAACAAAGATTAGTCAACGAA
AACGCTAAAATAAATAAGTCTACAATATGGTTACTTATTGCCATGTGTGTGCAGCCAACGATAGCAACAA
AAGCAACAACACAGTGGCTTTCCCTCTTTCACTTTTTGTTTGCAAGCGCGTGCGAGCAAGACGGCACGAC
CGGCAAACGCAATTACGCTGACAAAGAGCAGACGAAGTTTTGGCCGAAAAACATCAAGGCGCCTGATACG
AATGCATTTGCAATAACAATTGCGATATTTAATATTGTTTATGAAGCTGTTTGACTTCAAAACACACAAA
AAAAAAAATAAAACAAATTATTTGAAAGAGAATTAGGAATCGGACAGCTTATCGTTACGGGCTAACAGCA
CACCGAGACGAAATAGCTTACCTGACGTCACAGCCTCTGGAAGAACTGCCGCCAAGCAGAGAGAGAGAGA
AAAAGAGGGAGAGCAGCTTAGACCGCATGTGCTTGTGTGTGAGGCGTCTCTCTCTTCGTCTCCTGTTTGC
GCAAACGCATAGACTGCACTGAGAAAATCGATTACCTATTTTTTATGAATGAATATTTGCACTATTACTA
TTCAAAACTATTAAGATAGCAATCACATTCAATAGCCAAATACTATACCACCTGAGCGATGCAACGAAAT
GATCAATTTGAGCAAAAATGCTGCATATTTAGGACGGCATCATTATAGAAATGCTTCTTGCTGTGTACTT
TTCTCTCGTCTGGCAGCTGTTTCGCCGTTATTGTTAAAACCGGCTTAAGTTAGGTGTGTTTTCTACGACT
AGTGATGCCCCTACTAGAAGATGTGTGTTGCACAAATGTCCCTGAATAACCAATTTGAAGTGCAGATAGC
AGTAAACGTAAGCTAATATGAATATTATTTAACTGTAATGTTTTAATATCGCTGGACATTACTAATAAAC
CCACTATAAACACATGTACATATGTATGTTTTGGCATACAATGAGTAGTTGGGGAAAAAATGTGTAAAAG
CACCGTGACCATCACAGCATAAAGATAACCAGCTGAAGTATCGAATATGAGTAACCCCCAAATTGAATCA
CATGCCGCAACTGATAGGACCCATGGAAGTACACTCTTCATGGCGATATACAAGACACACACAAGCACGA
ACACCCAGTTGCGGAGGAAATTCTCCGTAAATGAAAACCCAATCGGCGAACAATTCATACCCATATATGG
TAAAAGTTTTGAACGCGACTTGAGAGCGGAGAGCATTGCGGCTGATAAGGTTTTAGCGCTAAGCGGGCTT
TATAAAACGGGCTGCGGGACCAGTTTTCATATCACTACCGTTTGAGTTCTTGTGCTGTGTGGATACTCCT
CCCGACACAAAGCCGCTCCATCAGCCAGCAGTCGTCTAATCCAGAGACCCCGGATCGGGGTACCAACATG
GACGCACAAACACGACGACGTGAGCGTCGCGCTGAGAAACAAGCTCAATGGAAAGCTGCAAACGGTGGAT
CTCCTCCACATATGGCTTACCCATACGATGTTCCAGATTACGCTCCTCCAAGCTTGAATTCTGCAGATAT
CATGAGCGTGGACACGTACGCGCCCAGCTCGGCGCTCTCGTTCCTGGACATGGACGACAACGAGCTGCTT
CCGGGAGCGGATACTCAACCCACGCAGTACGATTACCGCGACTTTACCATGCCCTCCACCTCGCAGAGCC
AGACCCAGAACGATCAGCTGGAGATTGCCCAACGCTGCTCTGCCGGAGACTCGCATCCACGACTGGCCAG
CATCACCAACGATCTGGCCGATCTGCAGTTCGAAGAGGAGGACGACGAGCCTGGCAGCTCGTATGTGAAG
GAGCTGCCGCCGCATGCGTGCAAGTATTGCGGCATCCATGATCCAGCCACGGTGGTCATGTGCAACAACT
GCCGCAAATGGTTTTGCAACGGTCGTGGAAGCACTTCCGGTTCGCACATCATCAACCATCTGGTGAGGGC
CAAGCATCGCGAGGTGACGCTCCACGGGGAAGGTCCCCTGGGCGAGACAATCCTGGAGTGCTACTCCTGT
GGTGTGCGCAACGTCTTTGTGCTGGGCTTCATTCCGGCCAAGGCCGATTCTGTGGTCGTGCTGCTCTGCC
GTCAGCCGTGTGCCGCCCAAAACTCCCTTAAAGACATGAACTGGGACCAGGAACAGTGGAAGCCTCTAAT
TGCAGACCGCTGCTTTTTGGCCTGGCTGGTAAAGCAACCCAGCGAACAGGGACAGCTGCGAGCTCGCCAA
ATCTCAGCCGCTCAGATCAACAAGCTGGAGGAGCTATGGAAGGAGAATATTGAGGCCACGTTTCAGGATC
TGGAGAAGCCAGGCATTGACTCGGAGCCAGCACATGTGCTACTCCGCTACGAGGATGGCTATCAGTACGA
GAAGACCTTTGGGCCGCTGGTCCGCCTTGAGGCCGAATACGACCAAAAACTGAAGGAGTCTGCCACGCAG
GAGAACATCGAAGTACGCTGGGACGTCGGCCTCAACAAAAAGACCATTGCCTACTTTACGCTGGCGAAGA
CCGATTCGGACATGAAGCTCATGCATGGCGACGAGCTGCGCCTGCATTATGTGGGCGAGCTGTACAATCC
GTGGAGCGAGATCGGCCACGTTATCAAGGTGCCGGACAATTTCGGCGATGACGTCGGCCTGGAGCTGAAA
TCCTCAACGAATGCCCCGGTTAAGTGCACCAGTAACTTTACGGTGGACTTCATCTGGAAGTGCACGTCAT
TTGATCGCATGACACGTGCTCTGTGCAAATTCGCCATCGATCGCAATTCAGTGTCGAACTTCATCTACTC
GCGCCTGTTGGGCCACGGTCGTGCGGATTCCAACGACGAGGTGCTGTTCCGCGGCCCACAACCCAAGCTC
TTCAGTGCCCCGCATCTGCCGGATTTGAATCGCAGCCAGGTGTATGCCGTGAAACACGCGCTTCAGCGTC
CGCTCTCGCTAATCCAAGGGCCGCCTGGCACGGGCCAAACCGTGACCTCGGCGACCATCGTTTACCAGCT
GGTCAAGCTCCATGGTGGCACAGTGCTGGTGTGCGCTCCCAGCAACACGGCCGTGGATCAGCTAACTGAG
AAGATCCACCGAACAAACCTTAAAGTGGTGCGTGTTTGCGCCAAGAGCCGTGAGGCCATCGATAGCCCGG
TAAGCTTCCTGGCGCTGCACAACCAAATCCGTAACATGGAGACCAACTCGGAGCTAAAGAAGCTGCAGCA
GCTGAAAGACGAGACCGGCGAGCTGAGCTCAGCAGACGAAAAGCGATACCGCAACCTGAAACGTGCCGCC
GAGAACCAACTGCTGGAGGCTGCCGACGTTATCTGCTGCACATGCGTAGGCGCCGGCGATGGTCGTCTAT
CGCGAGTCAAGTTCACCTCGATCCTGATCGATGAGTCTATGCAGTCGACGGAGCCGGAGTGCATGGTGCC
AGTGGTGCTGGGCGCTAAGCAGCTGATCCTCGTGGGCGATCACTGCCAGCTGGGACCGGTTGTTATGTGC
AAGAAAGCAGCTCGTGCCGGCCTCTCGCAAAGTTTGTTCGAGCGCCTGGTGGTTCTGGGCATCCGTCCGT
TCCGGCTGGAGGTGCAATATCGCATGCACCCCGAGCTGTCCCAGTTCCCGTCCAACTTCTTCTACGAGGG
ATCGCTGCAAAACGGCGTCTGCGCGGAGGATCGTCGCCTTAAGCTTGATTTCCCCTGGCCACAGCCGGAG
AGACCGATGTTCTTTCTGGTAACACAGGGACAGGAGGAGATTGCCGGCTCCGGCACCTCTTTCCTCAACC
GCACAGAGGCGGCCAACGTGGAAAAGATTACGACGCGATTCCTTAAGGCAGGCATCAAGCCGGAACAAAT
TGGAATCATCACGCCTTACGAAGGTCAGCGCGCTTACCTGGTGCAGTACATGCAATACCAGGGCAGCCTG
CACTCTCGTCTATACCAGGAGATCGAGATCGCCAGTGTGGACGCGTTCCAGGGACGTGAGAAGGACATCA
TTATCATGTCTTGCGTGCGATCTAACGAACGTCAAGGCATCGGCTTTTTGAACGACCCACGTCGCCTTAA
TGTTGCCCTTACACGGGCCAAGTTCGGGATCATCATTGTGGGCAATCCCAAAGTGCTCGCCAAGCAGCAG
CTGTGGAACCATCTGCTCAACTTCTACAAGGACCGTAAGGTGCTCGTCGAGGGATCTCTGAATAACCTTA
AGGAGTCGCTAATCCACTTCCAGAAGCCCAAAAAGCTTGTCAACAGCATGAACATTGGGGCACACTTTAT
GTCCACCATTATTGCCGATGCCAAGGAAGTGATGGTGCCAGGCTCCATTTACGACCGCAGTGGCGGTTAC
GGCCAAGGTCGCCAAATGGTGGGACAGTCAATGAATGGCGGACAGTACGGTGGCAGTGGAGGTGGTCCCT
ACGGAAACTCACCCCTCGGCTACGGTACTCCCAGCTCCAATTCCATGGTGGGCTTTGGCCTGGGCAACGG
AGGCAATGGCGCGGCCGGTGGCAACAACAACTTCGGAGGGGCTGAACCCAGTTGGGCGGCTGCCCACCTC
CACCACGACTCCATTGGCTATATATCCAACGAGCATGGAGCAGCAGCACTGGGCAACATGCCAGTTCCGG
TTGGCATGTTCATGAACATGAGCAATATTCCGCCGCGTTTCTACAACCAGCACCAGCAGGCGATCATGGC
GGTCAAGCAGAATCGCGCCATTCAACAACAGACGGGTAATTTCTCTCCCGGTAACTCGGGTCCTGGAGTC
ACTGGAGTCGGAGTCGGACGAAGCGCCACCCCAGGCGGCAATAAGAAGACCAACAAGCTGGGAAAATCGC
GCGTAACGGGCGGTGGAACTGGCGGGGCACCGCTAACACAAGGAAGCTCGGTATGCAATGCTGCTCCATA
CAGTCAGCACCCGATGCCTTTGTCGCTGCAGATGACCCAGCCCAGCGGATTTGCTCTGTCCCAGCAGCCG
GAACTTTCACAGGACTTTGGGCAAATATCGCAGATGGACGGTTTGCTATCCCAGGATGTTGCCTTTAACG
CGTCGGGCGAGCGGAGCTTGAATCAGTTCTCACAGCCTTATCGCTCGAGTCTAGAGGGCCCGCGGTTCGA
AGGTAAGCCTATCCCTAACCCTCTCCTCGGTCTCGATTCTACGCGTACCGGTCATCATCACCATCACCAT
TGAGTTTAAACCCGCTGATCAGCCTCGACTGTGCCTTCTAAGGCCTGAGCTCGCTGATCAGCCTCGATCG
AGGATCCAGACATGATAAGATACATTGATGAGTTTGGACAAACCACAACTAGAATGCAGTGAAAAAAATG
CTTTATTTGTGAAATTTGTGATGCTATTGCTTTATTTGTAACCATTATAAGCTGCAATAAACAAGTTAAC
AACAACAATTGCATTCATTTTATGTTTCAGGTTCAGGGGGAGGTGTGGGAGGTTTTTTAAAGCAAGTAAA
ACCTCTACAAATGTGGTATGGCTGATTATGATCAGTCGACCGATGCCCTTGAGAGCCTTCAACCCAGTCA
GCTCCTTCCGGTGGGCGCGGGGCATGACTATCGTCGCCGCACTTATGACTGTCTTCTTTATCATGCAACT
CGTAGGACAGGTGCCGGCAGCGCTCTGGGTCATTTTCGGCGAGGACCGCTTTCGCTGGAGCGCGACGATG
ATCGGCCTGTCGCTTGCGGTATTCGGAATCTTGCACGCCCTCGCTCAAGCCTTCGTCACTGGTCCCGCCA
CCAAACGTTTCGGCGAGAAGCAGGCCATTATCGCCGGCATGGCGGCCGACGCGCTGGGCTACGTCTTGCT
GGCGTTCGCGACGCGAGGCTGGATGGCCTTCCCCATTATGATTCTTCTCGCTTCCGGCGGCATCGGGATG
CCCGCGTTGCAGGCCATGCTGTCCAGGCAGGTAGATGACGACCATCAGGGACAGCTTCAAGGATCGCTCG
CGGCTCTTACCAGCCAGCAAAAGGCCAGGAACCGTAAAAAGGCCGCGTTGCTGGCGTTTTTCCATAGGCT
CCGCCCCCCTGACGAGCATCACAAAAATCGACGCTCAAGTCAGAGGTGGCGAAACCCGACAGGACTATAA
AGATACCAGGCGTTTCCCCCTGGAAGCTCCCTCGTGCGCTCTCCTGTTCCGACCCTGCCGCTTACCGGAT
ACCTGTCCGCCTTTCTCCCTTCGGGAAGCGTGGCGCTTTCTCAATGCTCACGCTGTAGGTATCTCAGTTC
GGTGTAGGTCGTTCGCTCCAAGCTGGGCTGTGTGCACGAACCCCCCGTTCAGCCCGACCGCTGCGCCTTA
TCCGGTAACTATCGTCTTGAGTCCAACCCGGTAAGACACGACTTATCGCCACTGGCAGCAGCCACTGGTA
ACAGGATTAGCAGAGCGAGGTATGTAGGCGGTGCTACAGAGTTCTTGAAGTGGTGGCCTAACTACGGCTA
CACTAGAAGGACAGTATTTGGTATCTGCGCTCTGCTGAAGCCAGTTACCTTCGGAAAAAGAGTTGGTAGC
TCTTGATCCGGCAAACAAACCACCGCTGGTAGCGGTGGTTTTTTTGTTTGCAAGCAGCAGATTACGCGCA
GAAAAAAAGGATCTCAAGAAGATCCTTTGATCTTTTCTACGGGGTCTGACGCTCAGTGGAACGAAAACTC
ACGTTAAGGGATTTTGGTCATGAGATTATCAAAAAGGATCTTCACCTAGATCCTTTTAAATTAAAAATGA
AGTTTTAAATCAATCTAAAGTATATATGAGTAAACTTGGTCTGACAGTTACCAATGCTTAATCAGTGAGG
CACCTATCTCAGCGATCTGTCTATTTCGTTCATCCATAGTTGCCTGACTCCCCGTCGTGTAGATAACTAC
GATACGGGAGGGCTTACCATCTGGCCCCAGTGCTGCAATGATACCGCGAGACCCACGCTCACCGGCTCCA
GATTTATCAGCAATAAACCAGCCAGCCGGAAGGGCCGAGCGCAGAAGTGGTCCTGCAACTTTATCCGCCT
CCATCCAGTCTATTAATTGTTGCCGGGAAGCTAGAGTAAGTAGTTCGCCAGTTAATAGTTTGCGCAACGT
TGTTGCCATTGCTGCAGGCATCGTGGTGTCACGCTCGTCGTTTGGTATGGCTTCATTCAGCTCCGGTTCC
CAACGATCAAGGCGAGTTACATGATCCCCCATGTTGTGCAAAAAAGCGGTTAGCTCCTTCGGTCCTCCGA
TCGTTGTCAGAAGTAAGTTGGCCGCAGTGTTATCACTCATGGTTATGGCAGCACTGCATAATTCTCTTAC
TGTCATGCCATCCGTAAGATGCTTTTCTGTGACTGGTGAGTACTCAACCAAGTCATTCTGAGAATAGTGT
ATGCGGCGACCGAGTTGCTCTTGCCCGGCGTCAACACGGGATAATACCGCGCCACATAGCAGAACTTTAA
AAGTGCTCATCATTGGAAAACGTTCTTCGGGGCGAAAACTCTCAAGGATCTTACCGCTGTTGAGATCCAG
TTCGATGTAACCCACTCGTGCACCCAACTGATCTTCAGCATCTTTTACTTTCACCAGCGTTTCTGGGTGA
GCAAAAACAGGAAGGCAAAATGCCGCAAAAAAGGGAATAAGGGCGACACGGAAATGTTGAATACTCATAC
TCTTCCTTTTTCAATATTATTGAAGCATTTATCAGGGTTATTGTCTCATGAGCGGATACATATTTGAATG
TATTTAGAAAAATAAACAAATAGGGGTTCCGCGCACATTTCCCCGAAAAGTGCCACCTGACGTCTAAGAA
ACCATTATTATCATGACATTAACCTATAAAAATAGGCGTATCACGAGGCCCTTTCGT
